>Addgene plasmid #56296 | mWasabi-CytERM-N-17 | depositor partial sequence | sequence record 87202 | insert sequence
ACATGGGTAGTGACGTCAGATCCGCTAGCGCTACCGGACTCAGATCTGGTACCCCTTGCAGCTTCCAGTT
GTCAGGAAGAGAAGGCTCCCATGGATCCTGTGGTGGTGCTGGGGCTCTGTCTCTCCTGTTTGCTTCTCCT
TTCACTCTGGAAACAGAGCTATGGGGGAGGGAAGCTTCGAATTCTGCAGTCGACGGTACCGCGGGCCCGG
GATCCACCGGTCGCCACCATGGTGAGCAAGGGCGAGGAGACCACAATGGGCGTAATCAAGCCCGACATGA
AGATCAAGCTGAAGATGGAGGGCAACGTGAATGGCCACGCCTTCGTGATCGAGGGCGAGGGCGAGGGCAA
GCCCTACGACGGCACCAACACCATCAACCTGGAGGTGAAGGAGGGAGCCCCCCTGCCCTTCTCCTACGAC
ATTCTGACCACCGCGTTCAGTTACGGCAACAGGGCCTTCACCAAGTACCCCGACGACATCCCCAACTACT
TCAAGCAGTCCTTCCCCGAGGGCTACTCTTGGGAGCGCACCATGACCTTCGAGGACAAGGGCATCGTGAA
GGTGAAGTCCGACATCTCCATGGAGGAGGACTCCTTCATCTACGAGATACACCTCAAGGGCGAGAACTTC
CCCCCCAACGGCCCCGTGATGCAGAAGGAGACCACCGGCTGGGACGCCTCCACCGAGAGGATGTACGTGC
GCGACGGCGTGCTGAAGGGCGACGTCAAGATGAAGCTGCTGCTGGAGGGCGGCGGCCACCACCGCGTTGA
CTTCAAGACCATCTACAGGGCCAAGAAGGCGGTGAAGCTGCCCGACTATCACTTTGTGGACCACCGCATC
GAGATCCTGAACCACGACAAGGACTACAACAAGGTGACCGTTTACGAGATCGCCGTGGCCCGCAACTCCA
CCGACGGCATGGACGAGCTGTACAAGTAAGCGGCCGCGACTCTAGATCATAATCAGCCATACCACATGTA
GAGATCTC
