>Addgene plasmid #56296 | mWasabi-CytERM-N-17 | addgene partial sequence | sequence record 158428 | SV40pA-R 5'-GAAATTTGTGATGCTATTGC-3'
ACAAGTTAACAACAACAATTGCATTCATTTTATGTTTCAGGTTCAGGGGGAGGTGTGGGAGGTTTTTTAA
AGCAAGTAAAACCTCTACAAATGTGGTATGGCTGATTATGATCTAGAGTCGCGGCCGCTTACTTGTACAG
CTCGTCCATGCCGTCGGTGGAGTTGCGGGCCACGGCGATCTCGTAAACGGTCACCTTGTTGTAGTCCTTG
TCGTGGTTCAGGATCTCGATGCGGTGGTCCACAAAGTGATAGTCGGGCAGCTTCACCGCCTTCTTGGCCC
TGTAGATGGTCTTGAAGTCAACGCGGTGGTGGCCGCCGCCCTCCAGCAGCAGCTTCATCTTGACGTCGCC
CTTCAGCACGCCGTCGCGCACGTACATCCTCTCGGTGGAGGCGTCCCAGCCGGTGGTCTCCTTCTGCATC
ACGGGGCCGTTGGGGGGGAAGTTCTCGCCCTTGAGGTGTATCTCGTAGATGAAGGAGTCCTCCTCCATGG
AGATGTCGGACTTCACCTTCACGATGCCCTTGTCCTCGAAGGTCATGGTGCGCTCCCAAGAGTAGCCCTC
GGGGAAGGACTGCTTGAAGTAGTTGGGGATGTCGTCGGGGTACTTGGTGAAGGCCCTGTTGCCGTAACTG
AACGCGGTGGTCAGAATGTCGTAGGAGAAGGGCAGGGGGGCTCCCTCCTTCACCTCCAGGTTGATGGTGT
TGGTGCCGTCGTAGGGCTTGCCCTCGCCCTCGCCCTCGATCACGAAGGCGTGGCCATTCACGTTGCCCTC
CATCTTCAGCTTGATCTTCATGTCGGGCTTGATTACGCCCATTGTGGTCTCCTCGCCCTTGCTCACCATG
GTGGCGACCGGTGGATCCCGGGCCCGCGGTACCGTCGACTGC
