[The description below was written by a language model from this plasmid's Addgene catalogue record.]
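Description:
mWasabi-CytERM-N-17 is a mammalian expression plasmid built on the mWasabi-N1 backbone (about 4.75 kb without the insert), an N1-style fusion vector in which a gene of interest is cloned upstream of a fluorescent protein coding sequence. It is maintained in E. coli as a high-copy plasmid under kanamycin selection. It also carries a neomycin resistance marker, so transfected mammalian cells can be selected with G418 to obtain stable lines. No feature table is provided, so the origin of replication and other backbone elements are not itemised. The use of an SV40 polyA reverse sequencing primer suggests that an SV40 polyadenylation signal lies downstream of the expression cassette.

The insert is CytERM, recorded as derived from cytochrome P450. The record does not state its source species, its length or the exact residues included. It is expressed from the CMV promoter, a strong constitutive promoter in most mammalian cell types, with mWasabi fused to its C terminus. mWasabi is a monomeric green fluorescent protein, listed here with excitation at 493 nm and emission at 509 nm. According to the stated purpose, the CytERM portion directs the fusion to the endoplasmic reticulum. The "N-17" in the name probably refers to the linker between the targeting sequence and the fluorescent protein, but the record does not confirm this.

The construct serves as a green fluorescent endoplasmic reticulum marker for imaging in transfected mammalian cells, for example to visualise ER morphology or as a compartment reference in colocalisation experiments. The cloning method is recorded as unknown.
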