Addgene plasmid #56296: mWasabi-CytERM-N-17
Purpose: Localization: Endoplasmic Reticulum, Excitation: 493, Emission: 509
Depositing lab: Michael Davidson. Depositing organization: Florida State University, Tallahassee.
Backbone
  Vector backbone: mWasabi-N1
  Backbone size w/o insert (bp): 4750
  Vector type: Mammalian Expression
  Selectable markers: Neomycin (select with G418)
Growth in bacteria
  Bacterial resistance: Kanamycin, 50 μg/mL
  Growth temperature: 37°C
  Growth strain: DH5alpha
  Copy number: High Copy
Gene/Insert
  Gene/Insert name: CytERM (alt names: Cytochrome p450; NM_001171120.1)
  Promoter: CMV
  Tag / fusion protein: mWasabi (C terminal on backbone)
  Cloning method: Unknown
  Sequencing primers: 5′ CMV-F; 3′ SV40pA-R
Terms and licenses: Academic/Nonprofit Terms; Industry Terms: Not Available to Industry
Depositor comments: Cytochrome p450 . Excitation = 493; Emission = 509
How to cite: mWasabi-CytERM-N-17 was a gift from Michael Davidson (Addgene plasmid # 56296 ; http://n2t.net/addgene:56296 ; RRID:Addgene_56296)
